>Addgene plasmid #180150 | CAG-loxP-3xpA-loxP-td-sfGFP | addgene full sequence | sequence record 355315 | Addgene NGS Result
GTGGCACTTTTCGGGGAAATGTGCGCGGAACCCCTATTTGTTTATTTTTCTAAATACATTCAAATATGTA
TCCGCTCATGAGACAATAACCCTGATAAATGCTTCAATAATATTGAAAAAGGAAGAGTATGAGTATTCAA
CATTTCCGTGTCGCCCTTATTCCCTTTTTTGCGGCATTTTGCCTTCCTGTTTTTGCTCACCCAGAAACGC
TGGTGAAAGTAAAAGATGCTGAAGATCAGTTGGGTGCACGAGTGGGTTACATCGAACTGGATCTCAACAG
CGGTAAGATCCTTGAGAGTTTTCGCCCCGAAGAACGTTTTCCAATGATGAGCACTTTTAAAGTTCTGCTA
TGTGGCGCGGTATTATCCCGTATTGACGCCGGGCAAGAGCAACTCGGTCGCCGCATACACTATTCTCAGA
ATGACTTGGTTGAGTACTCACCAGTCACAGAAAAGCATCTTACGGATGGCATGACAGTAAGAGAATTATG
CAGTGCTGCCATAACCATGAGTGATAACACTGCGGCCAACTTACTTCTGACAACGATCGGAGGACCGAAG
GAGCTAACCGCTTTTTTGCACAACATGGGGGATCATGTAACTCGCCTTGATCGTTGGGAACCGGAGCTGA
ATGAAGCCATACCAAACGACGAGCGTGACACCACGATGCCTGTAGCAATGGCAACAACGTTGCGCAAACT
ATTAACTGGCGAACTACTTACTCTAGCTTCCCGGCAACAATTAATAGACTGGATGGAGGCGGATAAAGTT
GCAGGACCACTTCTGCGCTCGGCCCTTCCGGCTGGCTGGTTTATTGCTGATAAATCTGGAGCCGGTGAGC
GTGGGTCTCGCGGTATCATTGCAGCACTGGGGCCAGATGGTAAGCCCTCCCGTATCGTAGTTATCTACAC
GACGGGGAGTCAGGCAACTATGGATGAACGAAATAGACAGATCGCTGAGATAGGTGCCTCACTGATTAAG
CATTGGTAACTGTCAGACCAAGTTTACTCATATATACTTTAGATTGATTTAAAACTTCATTTTTAATTTA
AAAGGATCTAGGTGAAGATCCTTTTTGATAATCTCATGACCAAAATCCCTTAACGTGAGTTTTCGTTCCA
CTGAGCGTCAGACCCCGTAGAAAAGATCAAAGGATCTTCTTGAGATCCTTTTTTTCTGCGCGTAATCTGC
TGCTTGCAAACAAAAAAACCACCGCTACCAGCGGTGGTTTGTTTGCCGGATCAAGAGCTACCAACTCTTT
TTCCGAAGGTAACTGGCTTCAGCAGAGCGCAGATACCAAATACTGTTCTTCTAGTGTAGCCGTAGTTAGG
CCACCACTTCAAGAACTCTGTAGCACCGCCTACATACCTCGCTCTGCTAATCCTGTTACCAGTGGCTGCT
GCCAGTGGCGATAAGTCGTGTCTTACCGGGTTGGACTCAAGACGATAGTTACCGGATAAGGCGCAGCGGT
CGGGCTGAACGGGGGGTTCGTGCACACAGCCCAGCTTGGAGCGAACGACCTACACCGAACTGAGATACCT
ACAGCGTGAGCTATGAGAAAGCGCCACGCTTCCCGAAGGGAGAAAGGCGGACAGGTATCCGGTAAGCGGC
AGGGTCGGAACAGGAGAGCGCACGAGGGAGCTTCCAGGGGGAAACGCCTGGTATCTTTATAGTCCTGTCG
GGTTTCGCCACCTCTGACTTGAGCGTCGATTTTTGTGATGCTCGTCAGGGGGGCGGAGCCTATGGAAAAA
CGCCAGCAACGCGGCCTTTTTACGGTTCCTGGCCTTTTGCTGGCCTTTTGCTCACATGTTCTTTCCTGCG
TTATCCCCTGATTCTGTGGATAACCGTATTACCGCCTTTGAGTGAGCTGATACCGCTCGCCGCAGCCGAA
CGACCGAGCGCAGCGAGTCAGTGAGCGAGGAAGCGGAAGAGCGCCCAATACGCAAACCGCCTCTCCCCGC
GCGTTGGCCGATTCATTAATGCAGCTGGCACGACAGGTTTCCCGACTGGAAAGCGGGCAGTGAGCGCAAC
GCAATTAATGTGAGTTAGCTCACTCATTAGGCACCCCAGGCTTTACACTTTATGCTTCCGGCTCGTATGT
TGTGTGGAATTGTGAGCGGATAACAATTTCACACAGGAAACAGCTATGACCATGATTACGCCAAGCGCGC
AATTAAGTTTAAACAAGGGCAGGATGTGTCAAACTGCCAATAGAGAACTACTTACTCTTCAGGCTGAAGC
TGATGGAACAGGTAACAAAGGCAAACACTAATCATGATCAGCAAGATGAAGCAGAAAGGGAACAAGGGGA
TATTAAATGTGTATAGACACGCTAGAGAGATGGCTCAGCAGTTAAGAGAACTAGCTGGTCTTTCAGAGGT
CCTGAGATCAATACCGGTCATGGTCGACATTGATTATTGACTAGTTATTAATAGTAATCAATTACGGGGT
CATTAGTTCATAGCCCATATATGGAGTTCCGCGTTACATAACTTACGGTAAATGGCCCGCCTGGCTGACC
GCCCAACGACCCCCGCCCATTGACGTCAATAATGACGTATGTTCCCATAGTAACGCCAATAGGGACTTTC
CATTGACGTCAATGGGTGGAGTATTTACGGTAAACTGCCCACTTGGCAGTACATCAAGTGTATCATATGC
CAAGTACGCCCCCTATTGACGTCAATGACGGTAAATGGCCCGCCTGGCATTATGCCCAGTACATGACCTT
ATGGGACTTTCCTACTTGGCAGTACATCTACGTATTAGTCATCGCTATTACCATGGTCGAGGTGAGCCCC
ACGTTCTGCTTCACTCTCCCCATCTCCCCCCCCTCCCCACCCCCAATTTTGTATTTATTTATTTTTTAAT
TATTTTGTGCAGCGATGGGGGCGGGGGGGGGGGGGGGGCGCGCGCCRGGGGGGGGGGGGGGGGGGGGGGG
GGGGGGSGGGGSGRGGSGGRGRGGKGCGGCGGCAGCCAATCAGAGCGGCGCGCTCCGAAAGTTTCCTTTT
ATGGCGAGGCGGCGGCGGCGGCGGCCCTATAAAAAGCGAAGCGCGCGGCGGGCGGGAGTCGCTGCGCGCT
GCCTTCGCCCCGTGCCCCGCTCCGCCGCCGCCTCGCGCCGCCCGCCCCGGCTCTGACTGACCGCGTTACT
CCCACAGGTGAGCGGGCGGGACGGCCCTTCTCCTCCGGGCTGTAATTAGCGCTTGGTTTAATGACGGCTT
GTTTCTTTTCTGTGGCTGCGTGAAAGCCTTGAGGGGCTCCGGGAGGGCCCTTTGTGCGGGGGGAGCGGCT
CGGGGGGTGCGTGCGTGTGTGTGTGCGTGGGGAGCGCCGCGTGCGGCTCCGCGCTGCCCGGCGGCTGTGA
GCGCTGCGGGCGCGGCGCGGGGCTTTGTGCGCTCCGCAGTGTGCGCGAGGGGAGCGCGGCCGGGGGCGGT
GCCCCGCGGTGCGGGGGGGGCTGCGAGGGGAACAAAGGCTGCGTGCGGGGTGTGTGCGTGGGGGGGTGAG
CAGGGGGTGTGGGCGCGTCGGTCGGGCTGCAACCCCCCCTGCACCCCCCTCCCCGAGTTGCTGAGCACGG
CCCGGCTTCGGGTGCGGGGCTCCGTACGGGGCGTGGCGCGGGGCTCGCCGTGCCGGGCGGGGGGTGGCGG
CAGGTGGGGGTGCCGGGCGGGGCGGGGCCGCCTCGGGCCGGGGRGGGCTCGGGGGAGGGGCGCGGCGGCC
CCCGGAGCGCCGGCGGCTGTCGAGGCGCGGCGAGCCGCAGCCATTGCCTTTTATGGTAATCGTGCGAGAG
GGCGCAGGGACTTCCTTTGTCCCAAATCTGTGCGGAGCCGAAATCTGGGAGGCGCCGCCGCACCCCCTCT
AGCGGGCGCGGGGCGAAGCGGTGCGGCGCCGGCAGGAAGGAAATGGGCGGGGAGGGCCTTCGTGCGTCGC
CGCGCCGCCGTCCCCTTCTCCCTCTCCAGCCTCGGGGCTGTCCGCGGGGGGACGGCTGCCTTCGGGGGGG
ACGGGGCAGGGCGGGGTTCGGCTTCTGGCGTGTGACCGGCGGCTCTAGAGCCTCTGCTAACCATGTTCAT
GCCTTCTTCTTTTTCCTACAGCTCCTGGGCAACGTGCTGGTTATTGTGCTGTCTCATCATTTTGGCAAAG
AATTGCTAGCATAACTTCGTATAGCATACATTATACGAAGTTATAGCCACCGCGGTGGCGGCCGCTCTAG
AATCATAATCAGCCATACCACATTTGTAGAGGTTTTACTTGCTTTAAAAAACCTCCCACACCTCCCCCTG
AACCTGAAACATAAAATGAATGCAATTGTTGTTGTTAACTTGTTTATTGCAGCTTATAATGGTTACAAAT
AAAGCAATAGCATCACAAATTTCACAAATAAAGCATTTTTTTCACTGCATTCTAGTTGTGGTTTGTCCAA
ACTCATCAATGTATCTTAACTAGAATCATAATCAGCCATACCACATTTGTAGAGGTTTTACTTGCTTTAA
AAAACCTCCCACACCTCCCCCTGAACCTGAAACATAAAATGAATGCAATTGTTGTTGTTAACTTGTTTAT
TGCAGCTTATAATGGTTACAAATAAAGCAATAGCATCACAAATTTCACAAATAAAGCATTTTTTTCACTG
CATTCTAGTTGTGGTTTGTCCAAACTCATCAATGTATCTTAACTAGAATCATAATCAGCCATACCACATT
TGTAGAGGTTTTACTTGCTTTAAAAAACCTCCCACACCTCCCCCTGAACCTGAAACATAAAATGAATGCA
ATTGTTGTTGTTAACTTGTTTATTGCAGCTTATAATGGTTACAAATAAAGCAATAGCATCACAAATTTCA
CAAATAAAGCATTTTTTTCACTGCATTCTAGTTGTGGTTTGTCCAAACTCATCAATGTATCTTAACTAGT
GGATCTCATGCCTAGGATAACTTCGTATAGCATACATTATACGAAGTTATAGGCGCGCCATGAGCAAAGG
AGAAGAACTTTTCACTGGAGTTGTCCCAATTCTTGTTGAATTAGATGGTGATGTTAATGGGCACAAATTT
TCTGTCCGTGGAGAGGGTGAAGGTGATGCTACAAACGGAAAACTCACCCTTAAATTTATTTGCACTACTG
GAAAACTACCTGTTCCGTGGCCAACACTTGTCACTACTCTGACCTATGGTGTTCAATGCTTTTCCCGTTA
TCCGGATCACATGAAACGGCATGACTTTTTCAAGAGTGCCATGCCCGAAGGTTATGTACAGGAACGCACT
ATATCTTTCAAAGATGACGGGACCTACAAGACGCGTGCTGAAGTCAAGTTTGAAGGTGATACCCTTGTTA
ATCGTATCGAGTTAAAGGGTATTGATTTTAAAGAAGATGGAAACATTCTTGGACACAAACTCGAATACAA
CTTTAACTCACACAATGTATACATCACGGCAGACAAACAAAAGAATGGAATCAAAGCTAACTTCAAAATT
CGCCACAACGTTGAAGATGGTTCCGTTCAACTAGCAGACCATTATCAACAAAATACTCCAATTGGCGATG
GCCCTGTCCTTTTACCAGACAACCATTACCTGTCGACACAATCTGTCCTTTCGAAAGATCCCAACGAAAA
GCGTGACCACATGGTCCTTCTTGAGTTTGTAACTGCTGCTGGGATTACACATGGCATGGATGAGCTCTAC
AAAGGTTCTGCTGGATCTGCAGCAGGATCTGGTATGAGCAAAGGAGAAGAACTTTTCACTGGAGTTGTCC
CAATTCTTGTTGAATTAGATGGTGATGTTAATGGGCACAAATTTTCTGTCCGTGGAGAGGGTGAAGGTGA
TGCTACAAACGGAAAACTCACCCTTAAATTTATTTGCACTACTGGAAAACTACCTGTTCCGTGGCCAACA
CTTGTCACTACTCTGACCTATGGTGTTCAATGCTTTTCCCGTTATCCGGATCACATGAAACGGCATGACT
TTTTCAAGAGTGCCATGCCCGAAGGTTATGTACAGGAACGCACTATATCTTTCAAAGATGACGGGACCTA
CAAGACGCGTGCTGAAGTCAAGTTTGAAGGTGATACCCTTGTTAATCGTATCGAGTTAAAGGGTATTGAT
TTTAAAGAAGATGGAAACATTCTTGGACACAAACTCGAATACAACTTTAACTCACACAATGTATACATCA
CGGCAGACAAACAAAAGAATGGAATCAAAGCTAACTTCAAAATTCGCCACAACGTTGAAGATGGTTCCGT
TCAACTAGCAGACCATTATCAACAAAATACTCCAATTGGCGATGGCCCTGTCCTTTTACCAGACAACCAT
TACCTGTCGACACAATCTGTCCTTTCGAAAGATCCCAACGAAAAGCGTGACCACATGGTCCTTCTTGAGT
TTGTAACTGCTGCTGGGATTACACATGGCATGGATGAGCTCTACAAATGATTAATTAAAACCTCTGGATT
ACAAAATTTGTGAAAGATTGACTGGTATTCTTAACTATGTTGCTCCTTTTACGCTATGTGGATACGCTGC
TTTAATGCCTTTGTATCATGCTATTGCTTCCCGTATGGCTTTCATTTTCTCCTCCTTGTATAAATCCTGG
TTGCTGTCTCTTTATGAGGAGTTGTGGCCCGTTGTCAGGCAACGTGGCGTGGTGTGCACTGTGTTTGCTG
ACGCAACCCCCACTGGTTGGGGCATTGCCACCACCTGTCAGCTCCTTTCCGGGACTTTCGCTTTCCCCCT
CCCTATTGCCACGGCGGAACTCATCGCCGCCTGCCTTGCCCGCTGCTGGACAGGGGCTCGGCTGTTGGGC
ACTGACAATTCCGTGGTGTTGTCGGGGAAATCATCGTCCTTTCCTTGGCTGCTCGCCTGTGTTGCCACCT
GGATTCTGCGCGGGACGTCCTTCTGCTACGTCCCTTCGGCCCTCAATCCAGCGGACCTTCCTTCCCGCGG
CCTGCTGCCGGCTCTGCGGCCTCTTCCGCGTCTTCGCCTTCGCCCTCAGACGAGTCGGATCTCCCTTTGG
GCCGCCTCCCCGCAGGATCCACTAGAGCGGCCGCCTAGAGCTCGCTATCAGCCTCGACTGTGCCTTCTAG
TTGCCAGCCATCTGTTGTTTGCCCCTCCCCCGTGCCTTCCTTGACCCTGGAAGGTGCCACTCCCACTGTC
CTTTCCTAATAAAATGAGGAAATTGCATCGCATTGTCTGAGTAGGTGTCATTCTATTCTGGGGGGTGGGG
TGGGGCAGGACAGCAAGGGGGAGGATTGGGAAGACAATAGCAGGCATGCTGGGGATGCGGTGGGCTCTAT
GGCTTCTGAGGCGGAAAGAACCAGCTGGGGCTCGACTAGAGCTTGCGGAACCCTTAAGCTTGTCATTCGA
ATTTAGACACCCACATGGTGGCTCATGACCATCTATCTATAAATGGATCTGATTTTCATGTCTGGCAGTG
TACAGAAGCTAACTGAAGAAAGGTGGAAGACCCACAAGAGTTCAAGGTACCCAATTCGCCCTATAGTGAG
TCGTATTACAATTCACTGGCCGTCGTTTTACAACGTCGTGACTGGGAAAACCCTGGCGTTACCCAACTTA
ATCGCCTTGCAGCACATCCCCCTTTCGCCAGCTGGCGTAATAGCGAAGAGGCCCGCACCGATCGCCCTTC
CCAACAGTTGCGCAGCCTGAATGGCGAATGGCAAATTGTAAGCGTTAATATTTTGTTAAAATTCGCGTTA
AATTTTTGTTAAATCAGCTCATTTTTTAACCAATAGGCCGAAATCGGCAAAATCCCTTATAAATCAAAAG
AATAGACCGAGATAGGGT
[37 nt withheld, positions 7789-7825]
AAAGAACGTGGACTCCAACGTCAAAGG
[49 nt withheld, positions 7853-7901]
T
[91 nt withheld, positions 7903-7993]
G
[124 nt withheld, positions 7995-8118]
CAG
Features (pLannotate 1.2.2; 26 found; start..end, strand, type, name):
     24..128     +  promoter       AmpR promoter: bla
    129..989     +  CDS            AmpR: β-lactamase; bla; confers resistance to ampicillin, carbenicillin, and related antibiotics
   1160..1748    +  rep_origin     ori: high-copy-number ColE1/pMB1/pBR322/pUC origin of replication
   1931..2023    +  CDS            lacI (fragment): lac repressor; lacI; The lac repressor binds to the lac operator to inhibit transcription in E. coli. This inhibition can be relieved by adding lactose or isopropyl-β-D-thiogalactopyranoside (IPTG).
   2036..2057    +  protein_bind   CAP binding site: CAP binding activates transcription in the presence of cAMP. E. coli catabolite activator protein
   2072..2102    +  promoter       lac promoter: promoter for the E. coli lac operon
   2110..2126    +  protein_bind   lac operator: The lac repressor binds to the lac operator to inhibit transcription in E. coli. This inhibition can be relieved by adding lactose or isopropyl-β-D-thiogalactopyranoside (IPTG). lac repressor encoded by lacI
   2406..2785    +  enhancer       CMV enhancer: human cytomegalovirus immediate early enhancer
   3065..4081    +  intron         chimeric intron: chimera between introns from chicken β-actin and rabbit β-globin
   4141..4174    +  protein_bind   loxP: Cre-mediated recombination occurs in the 8-bp core sequence (GCATACAT). Cre recombinase
   4177..4202    +  misc_feature   MCS (fragment): pBluescript multiple cloning site
   4202..4284    +  CDS            large T antigen (fragment): large T antigen from SV40 (simian virus 40)
   4307..4428    +  polyA_signal   SV40 poly(A) signal: SV40 polyadenylation signal
   4435..4517    +  CDS            large T antigen (fragment): large T antigen from SV40 (simian virus 40)
   4540..4661    +  polyA_signal   SV40 poly(A) signal: SV40 polyadenylation signal
   4668..4750    +  CDS            large T antigen (fragment): large T antigen from SV40 (simian virus 40)
   4773..4894    +  polyA_signal   SV40 poly(A) signal: SV40 polyadenylation signal
   4917..4950    +  protein_bind   loxP: Cre-mediated recombination occurs in the 8-bp core sequence (GCATACAT). Cre recombinase
   4960..5673    +  CDS            Superfolder GFP: Superfolder GFP is a basic (constitutively fluorescent) green fluorescent protein published in 2005, derived from Aequorea victoria. It is reported to be a very rapidly-maturing weak dimer.
   5704..6417    +  CDS            Superfolder GFP: Superfolder GFP is a basic (constitutively fluorescent) green fluorescent protein published in 2005, derived from Aequorea victoria. It is reported to be a very rapidly-maturing weak dimer.
   6429..7013    +  misc_feature   WPRE: woodchuck hepatitis virus posttranscriptional regulatory element
   7058..7282    +  polyA_signal   bGH poly(A) signal: bovine growth hormone polyadenylation signal
   7286..7307    +  promoter       SV40 promoter (fragment): SV40 enhancer and early promoter
   7480..7498    -  promoter       T7 promoter: promoter for bacteriophage T7 RNA polymerase
   7501..7658    +  CDS            lacZα (fragment): LacZα fragment of β-galactosidase; lacZ fragment
   7690..8118    -  rep_origin     f1 ori (sequence partly withheld): f1 bacteriophage origin of replication; arrow indicates direction of (+) strand synthesis
