[The description below was written by a language model from this plasmid's Addgene catalogue record and pLannotate feature annotations shown in this document.]
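Description:
CAG-loxP-3xpA-loxP-td-sfGFP is a mammalian expression plasmid that serves as a Cre recombinase reporter. It is built on a custom, pBluescript-type cloning backbone, which accounts for the residual lac promoter/operator, lacZα and MCS fragments, the T7 promoter and the f1 origin seen in the annotation. It is maintained in E. coli as a high-copy plasmid through a ColE1/pUC-type origin and selected with ampicillin via the β-lactamase gene. No mammalian selection marker is annotated.

The payload is a lox-stop-lox cassette driven by the CAG promoter, annotated here as the CMV immediate-early enhancer followed by the chicken β-actin/rabbit β-globin chimeric intron. Downstream of the promoter, two loxP sites in the same orientation flank three tandem copies of the SV40 polyadenylation signal. The short "large T antigen" fragments in the table are simply part of each SV40 poly(A) repeat. This triple poly(A) block terminates transcripts before they reach the reporter, so the fluorescent protein is silent until Cre excises the floxed stop and brings the coding sequence directly under CAG control. The reporter, td-sfGFP, consists of two superfolder GFP coding sequences arranged in tandem, a design generally intended to give a brighter signal per molecule. It is followed by a WPRE, which enhances transcript stability and expression, and a bovine growth hormone poly(A) signal. The depositor notes that the WPRE lacks four nucleotides at its 5' end but that the vector is functional.

The construct is used to mark cells that have experienced Cre activity with strong green fluorescence. It comes from work on identifying neurogenic stem cells in the adult ventricular-subventricular zone.
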