Addgene plasmid #180150: CAG-loxP-3xpA-loxP-td-sfGFP
Purpose: td-sfGFP cre reporter
Depositing lab: Mario Capecchi. Depositing organization: University of Utah. Publication: Lrig1 expression prospectively identifies stem cells in the ventricular-subventricular zone that are neurogenic throughout adult life. Nam HS, Capecchi MR. Neural Dev. 2020 Mar 17;15(1):3. doi: 10.1186/s13064-020-00139-5. PubMed 32183906.
Backbone
  Vector backbone: Custom
  Backbone manufacturer: Hyung-song Nam, Capecchi laboratory
  Vector type: Mammalian Expression, Cre/Lox
Growth in bacteria
  Bacterial resistance: Ampicillin, 100 μg/mL
  Growth temperature: 30°C
  Growth strain: DH10B
  Copy number: High Copy
Gene/Insert
  Gene/Insert name: td-sfGFP
  Species: Synthetic
Resource information
  A portion of this plasmid was derived from a plasmid made by: CAG promoter is from pCAGGS obtained from BCCM/LMBP. SV40 pA is from Clontech. sfGFP is from Sandia Biotech. WPRE is from Miguel Ramalho-Santos. bGH pA is from Neal Copeland. Backbone is from Stratagene.
Terms and licenses: Academic/Nonprofit Terms; Industry Terms: Not Available to Industry
Depositor comments: Similar to the situation with some other plasmids in this collection, the missing four nucleotides at the 5' end of the WPRE renders it unrecognizable to SnapGene, but the expression vector is functional.
How to cite: CAG-loxP-3xpA-loxP-td-sfGFP was a gift from Mario Capecchi (Addgene plasmid # 180150 ; http://n2t.net/addgene:180150 ; RRID:Addgene_180150)
